Addgene plasmid #178161: ITPR1_Halo_N_allele
Purpose: Donor vector for endogenous tagging of human ITPR1 at the N-terminus with halotag
Depositing lab: iPSC Neurodegenerative Disease Initiative (iNDI) & Michael Ward. Depositing organization: National Institute of Neurological Disorders and Strokes (NINDS).
Backbone
  Vector backbone: pUC57-BsaI-Free
  Vector type: Donor vector
Growth in bacteria
  Bacterial resistance: Ampicillin, 100 μg/mL
  Growth temperature: 37°C
  Growth strain: DH5alpha
  Copy number: High Copy
Gene/Insert
  Gene/Insert name: Halotag (alt name: ITPR1)
  Species: H. sapiens (human)
  Entrez Gene: ITPR1 (a.k.a. ACV, CLA4, INSP3R1, IP3R, IP3R1, PPP1R94, SCA15, SCA16, SCA29)
  Cloning method: Unknown
Terms and licenses: Academic/Nonprofit Terms; Industry Terms: Not Available to Industry
How to cite: ITPR1_Halo_N_allele was a gift from iPSC Neurodegenerative Disease Initiative (iNDI) & Michael Ward (Addgene plasmid # 178161 ; http://n2t.net/addgene:178161 ; RRID:Addgene_178161)
