[The description below was written by a language model from this plasmid's Addgene catalogue record and pLannotate feature annotations shown in this document.]
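Description:
ITPR1_Halo_N_allele is a homology-directed repair donor plasmid for inserting a HaloTag coding sequence at the N-terminus of the endogenous human ITPR1 gene, which encodes the type 1 inositol 1,4,5-trisphosphate receptor. It is built on the pUC57-BsaI-Free cloning backbone and is propagated in E. coli as a high-copy plasmid from a ColE1/pUC-type origin, with selection by ampicillin through the β-lactamase gene and its native promoter. The other annotated backbone elements (fragments of rop, bom, lacZα and lacI, plus the lac promoter, operator and CAP site) are remnants of the pUC cloning region that flank the insert and play no role in the tagging function.

The only annotated payload feature is a roughly 880 bp open reading frame matched to the bacterial haloalkane dehalogenase dhaA. This is the enzyme from which HaloTag was engineered, so the hit corresponds to the HaloTag sequence named in the catalogue entry. Unannotated stretches of several hundred base pairs lie on either side of it, between the lacZα fragment and the lac operator. These most plausibly carry the ITPR1 genomic homology arms and any linker, although the record does not define their extent or content. No mammalian promoter, selection marker or recombinase sites are annotated, which is consistent with a design in which the tag depends on the endogenous ITPR1 promoter after in-frame integration. The nuclease or guide RNA to be used with the donor is not stated.

The plasmid comes from an iPSC-based neurodegenerative disease resource. Knock-in would yield a HaloTag–ITPR1 fusion expressed at native levels, which can be covalently labelled with chloroalkane ligands for imaging, pulldown or related applications.
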