Features (pLannotate 1.2.2; 11 found; start..end, strand, type, name):
    182..770     -  rep_origin     ori: high-copy-number ColE1/pMB1/pBR322/pUC origin of replication
    941..1801    -  CDS            AmpR: β-lactamase; bla; confers resistance to ampicillin, carbenicillin, and related antibiotics
   1802..1906    -  promoter       AmpR promoter: bla
   2001..2036    +  CDS            rop (fragment): Rop protein, which maintains plasmids at low copy number; rop
   2138..2237    +  misc_feature   bom (fragment): basis of mobility region from pBR322
   2243..2400    -  CDS            lacZα (fragment): LacZα fragment of β-galactosidase; lacZ fragment
   2803..3681    +  CDS            dhaA: DHAA_PSEPV - Experimental evidence at protein level: Swiss-Prot protein existence level 1. Catalyzes hydrolytic cleavage of carbon-halogen bonds in halogenated aliphatic compounds, leading to the formation of the corresponding primary alcohols, halide ions and protons. Has a broad substrate specificity, as it is able to dehalogenate mono- and di- chlorinated and brominated alkanes (up to at least C10), and the two isomers of 1,3-dichloropropene to 3-chloroallyl alcohol; the highest activity was found with 1,2-dibromoethane, while no activity was observed with the analog 1,2-dichloroethane. Fro
   4178..4194    -  protein_bind   lac operator: The lac repressor binds to the lac operator to inhibit transcription in E. coli. This inhibition can be relieved by adding lactose or isopropyl-β-D-thiogalactopyranoside (IPTG). lac repressor encoded by lacI
   4202..4232    -  promoter       lac promoter: promoter for the E. coli lac operon
   4247..4268    -  protein_bind   CAP binding site: CAP binding activates transcription in the presence of cAMP. E. coli catabolite activator protein
   4281..4373    -  CDS            lacI (fragment): lac repressor; lacI; The lac repressor binds to the lac operator to inhibit transcription in E. coli. This inhibition can be relieved by adding lactose or isopropyl-β-D-thiogalactopyranoside (IPTG).
>Addgene plasmid #178161 | ITPR1_Halo_N_allele | addgene full sequence | sequence record 349346 | Addgene NGS Result
CTTCCGCTTCCTCGCTCACTGACTCGCTGCGCTCGGTCGTTCGGCTGCGGCGAGCGGTATCAGCTCACTC
AAAGGCGGTAATACGGTTATCCACAGAATCAGGGGATAACGCAGGAAAGAACATGTGAGCAAAAGGCCAG
CAAAAGGCCAGGAACCGTAAAAAGGCCGCGTTGCTGGCGTTTTTCCATAGGCTCCGCCCCCCTGACGAGC
ATCACAAAAATCGACGCTCAAGTCAGAGGTGGCGAAACCCGACAGGACTATAAAGATACCAGGCGTTTCC
CCCTGGAAGCTCCCTCGTGCGCTCTCCTGTTCCGACCCTGCCGCTTACCGGATACCTGTCCGCCTTTCTC
CCTTCGGGAAGCGTGGCGCTTTCTCATAGCTCACGCTGTAGGTATCTCAGTTCGGTGTAGGTCGTTCGCT
CCAAGCTGGGCTGTGTGCACGAACCCCCCGTTCAGCCCGACCGCTGCGCCTTATCCGGTAACTATCGTCT
TGAGTCCAACCCGGTAAGACACGACTTATCGCCACTGGCAGCAGCCACTGGTAACAGGATTAGCAGAGCG
AGGTATGTAGGCGGTGCTACAGAGTTCTTGAAGTGGTGGCCTAACTACGGCTACACTAGAAGAACAGTAT
TTGGTATCTGCGCTCTGCTGAAGCCAGTTACCTTCGGAAAAAGAGTTGGTAGCTCTTGATCCGGCAAACA
AACCACCGCTGGTAGCGGTGGTTTTTTTGTTTGCAAGCAGCAGATTACGCGCAGAAAAAAAGGATCTCAA
GAAGATCCTTTGATCTTTTCTACGGGGTCTGACGCTCAGTGGAACGAAAACTCACGTTAAGGGATTTTGG
TCATGAGATTATCAAAAAGGATCTTCACCTAGATCCTTTTAAATTAAAAATGAAGTTTTAAATCAATCTA
AAGTATATATGAGTAAACTTGGTCTGACAGTTACCAATGCTTAATCAGTGAGGCACCTATCTCAGCGATC
TGTCTATTTCGTTCATCCATAGTTGCCTGACTCCCCGTCGTGTAGATAACTACGATACGGGAGGGCTTAC
CATCTGGCCCCAGTGCTGCAATGATACCGCGAGATCCACGCTCACCGGCTCCAGATTTATCAGCAATAAA
CCAGCCAGCCGGAAGGGCCGAGCGCAGAAGTGGTCCTGCAACTTTATCCGCCTCCATCCAGTCTATTAAT
TGTTGCCGGGAAGCTAGAGTAAGTAGTTCGCCAGTTAATAGTTTGCGCAACGTTGTTGCCATTGCTACAG
GCATCGTGGTGTCACGCTCGTCGTTTGGTATGGCTTCATTCAGCTCCGGTTCCCAACGATCAAGGCGAGT
TACATGATCCCCCATGTTGTGCAAAAAAGCGGTTAGCTCCTTCGGTCCTCCGATCGTTGTCAGAAGTAAG
TTGGCCGCAGTGTTATCACTCATGGTTATGGCAGCACTGCATAATTCTCTTACTGTCATGCCATCCGTAA
GATGCTTTTCTGTGACTGGTGAGTACTCAACCAAGTCATTCTGAGAATAGTGTATGCGGCGACCGAGTTG
CTCTTGCCCGGCGTCAATACGGGATAATACCGCGCCACATAGCAGAACTTTAAAAGTGCTCATCATTGGA
AAACGTTCTTCGGGGCGAAAACTCTCAAGGATCTTACCGCTGTTGAGATCCAGTTCGATGTAACCCACTC
GTGCACCCAACTGATCTTCAGCATCTTTTACTTTCACCAGCGTTTCTGGGTGAGCAAAAACAGGAAGGCA
AAATGCCGCAAAAAAGGGAATAAGGGCGACACGGAAATGTTGAATACTCATACTCTTCCTTTTTCAATAT
TATTGAAGCATTTATCAGGGTTATTGTCTCATGAGCGGATACATATTTGAATGTATTTAGAAAAATAAAC
AAATAGGGGTTCCGCGCACATTTCCCCGAAAAGTGCCACCTGACGTCTAAGAAACCATTATTATCATGAC
ATTAACCTATAAAAATAGGCGTATCACGAGGCCCTTTCGTCTCGCGCGTTTCGGTGATGACGGTGAAAAC
CTCTGACACATGCAGCTCCCGGAGACGGTCACAGCTTGTCTGTAAGCGGATGCCGGGAGCAGACAAGCCC
GTCAGGGCGCGTCAGCGGGTGTTGGCGGGTGTCGGGGCTGGCTTAACTATGCGGCATCAGAGCAGATTGT
ACTGAGAGTGCACCATATGCGGTGTGAAATACCGCACAGATGCGTAAGGAGAAAATACCGCATCAGGCGC
CATTCGCCATTCAGGCTGCGCAACTGTTGGGAAGGGCGATCGGTGCGGGCCTCTTCGCTATTACGCCAGC
TGGCGAAAGGGGGATGTGCTGCAAGGCGATTAAGTTGGGTAACGCCAGGGTTTTCCCAGTCACGACGTTG
TAAAACGACGGCCAGTGAATTCGTTAATGTTTCATAAGTCAGACTTTCCAGGTAACTCCCTAGTCACTGC
CACGTTCTTGGCTGAGTTCCCTGCAGGCTTTCTATTCACTGCAGTTTTTATTATCAAGGGTCCTCAACTT
GTAGAATCTGATTCAGGCATGGTTTTGTTAGAAACAAATGTTACTGTGGTTGGAATATCCTGAAATTAGA
TAATATACGGGGAAAAAGTGTTGTTGCATATGTCCTTACTTGGCTCATTGAATCGCCTGCCTGTCAAACT
GTTATTTAAATTTGACTTTTAAGTAAGGCGCTTTGGAAAATTGAGCTAAGCCAACTCTTAGTGACTTTTT
TCCCCTTCTGAACATTTCTTTTCTTCTAACAATGCTGCATATTTTACTTTGTCTACGATTTTCAAGAAAG
ACATGGCCGAGATCGGCACCGGCTTTCCCTTCGATCCTCACTACGTGGAAGTGCTGGGCGAGAGAATGCA
CTATGTGGACGTGGGCCCCAGAGATGGAACCCCTGTGCTGTTTCTGCACGGCAACCCTACCAGCAGCTAC
GTGTGGCGGAACATCATCCCTCACGTGGCCCCTACACACAGATGTATCGCCCCTGACCTGATCGGCATGG
GCAAGAGCGATAAGCCCGACCTGGGCTACTTCTTCGACGACCACGTGCGGTTCATGGACGCCTTTATTGA
GGCCCTCGGCCTGGAAGAGGTGGTGCTGGTTATTCACGATTGGGGCAGCGCCCTGGGATTCCACTGGGCC
AAGAGAAACCCCGAGAGAGTGAAGGGAATCGCCTTCATGGAATTCATCAGGCCCATTCCTACCTGGGACG
AGTGGCCTGAGTTCGCCAGAGAGACATTCCAGGCCTTCAGAACCACCGACGTGGGCAGAAAGCTGATCAT
CGACCAGAACGTGTTCATCGAGGGCACCCTGCCTATGGGAGTCGTCAGACCACTGACCGAGGTGGAAATG
GACCACTACAGAGAGCCCTTTCTGAACCCCGTGGACCGGGAACCTCTTTGGAGATTCCCCAACGAGCTGC
CCATTGCCGGCGAGCCTGCTAATATTGTGGCCCTGGTGGAAGAGTACATGGACTGGCTGCATCAGAGCCC
CGTGCCTAAGCTGCTGTTTTGGGGAACACCCGGCGTGCTGATTCCTCCTGCTGAAGCTGCCAGACTGGCC
AAGAGCCTGCCTAATTGCAAGGCCGTGGATATCGGCCCTGGCCTGAATCTGCTGCAAGAGGACAACCCCG
ATCTGATCGGCTCCGAGATTGCCAGATGGCTGAGCACCCTGGAAATCAGCGGAGGAGGAGGTTCTGGAGG
CGGTGGAAGTGGTGGCGGAGGTAGCTCTGACAAAATGTCTAGCTTCCTACATATTGGAGACATTTGTTCT
CTGTACGCGGAGGGATCGACAAATGGATTTATTAGCACCTTGGGGTAAGAGCATGCAATTTCTTGTGTGG
CACGGTTTGTTTAAGACATCATAACATCAGCTTAAAACTGTGATTTTTCTAACATAAGAACGTCACCGTT
TTACTTGGCTTTCTAAGTGCGGTTGAAATCACAAACACCAAATCTCATGTTAGCCAAGTTTAACCTCTTA
TACAAAAACACAATTTTCTGTATATTTCTGAAAGAGCAAAACCTCATTATTTAGGACACTATTCTGAGTT
TATTAAAATTTGCTTTTCCTTTCTATATAAAAGGGAGAGTGCCTTTATTCCACTATGGAATACAGTTTAA
ATGGAAAGCTTGGCGTAATCATGGTCATAGCTGTTTCCTGTGTGAAATTGTTATCCGCTCACAATTCCAC
ACAACATACGAGCCGGAAGCATAAAGTGTAAAGCCTGGGGTGCCTAATGAGTGAGCTAACTCACATTAAT
TGCGTTGCGCTCACTGCCCGCTTTCCAGTCGGGAAACCTGTCGTGCCAGCTGCATTAATGAATCGGCCAA
CGCGCGGGGAGAGGCGGTTTGCGTATTGGGCGCT
