>Addgene plasmid #178161 | ITPR1_Halo_N_allele | depositor partial sequence | sequence record 345798 | insert
GTTAATGTTTCATAAGTCAGACTTTCCAGGTAACTCCCTAGTCACTGCCACGTTCTTGGCTGAGTTCCCT
GCAGGCTTTCTATTCACTGCAGTTTTTATTATCAAGGGTCCTCAACTTGTAGAATCTGATTCAGGCATGG
TTTTGTTAGAAACAAATGTTACTGTGGTTGGAATATCCTGAAATTAGATAATATACGGGGAAAAAGTGTT
GTTGCATATGTCCTTACTTGGCTCATTGAATCGCCTGCCTGTCAAACTGTTATTTAAATTTGACTTTTAA
GTAAGGCGCTTTGGAAAATTGAGCTAAGCCAACTCTTAGTGACTTTTTTCCCCTTCTGAACATTTCTTTT
CTTCTAACAATGCTGCATATTTTACTTTGTCTACGATTTTCAAGAAAGACATGGCCGAGATCGGCACCGG
CTTTCCCTTCGATCCTCACTACGTGGAAGTGCTGGGCGAGAGAATGCACTATGTGGACGTGGGCCCCAGA
GATGGAACCCCTGTGCTGTTTCTGCACGGCAACCCTACCAGCAGCTACGTGTGGCGGAACATCATCCCTC
ACGTGGCCCCTACACACAGATGTATCGCCCCTGACCTGATCGGCATGGGCAAGAGCGATAAGCCCGACCT
GGGCTACTTCTTCGACGACCACGTGCGGTTCATGGACGCCTTTATTGAGGCCCTCGGCCTGGAAGAGGTG
GTGCTGGTTATTCACGATTGGGGCAGCGCCCTGGGATTCCACTGGGCCAAGAGAAACCCCGAGAGAGTGA
AGGGAATCGCCTTCATGGAATTCATCAGGCCCATTCCTACCTGGGACGAGTGGCCTGAGTTCGCCAGAGA
GACATTCCAGGCCTTCAGAACCACCGACGTGGGCAGAAAGCTGATCATCGACCAGAACGTGTTCATCGAG
GGCACCCTGCCTATGGGAGTCGTCAGACCACTGACCGAGGTGGAAATGGACCACTACAGAGAGCCCTTTC
TGAACCCCGTGGACCGGGAACCTCTTTGGAGATTCCCCAACGAGCTGCCCATTGCCGGCGAGCCTGCTAA
TATTGTGGCCCTGGTGGAAGAGTACATGGACTGGCTGCATCAGAGCCCCGTGCCTAAGCTGCTGTTTTGG
GGAACACCCGGCGTGCTGATTCCTCCTGCTGAAGCTGCCAGACTGGCCAAGAGCCTGCCTAATTGCAAGG
CCGTGGATATCGGCCCTGGCCTGAATCTGCTGCAAGAGGACAACCCCGATCTGATCGGCTCCGAGATTGC
CAGATGGCTGAGCACCCTGGAAATCAGCGGAGGAGGAGGTTCTGGAGGCGGTGGAAGTGGTGGCGGAGGT
AGCTCTGACAAAATGTCTAGCTTCCTACATATTGGAGACATTTGTTCTCTGTACGCGGAGGGATCGACAA
ATGGATTTATTAGCACCTTGGGGTAAGAGCATGCAATTTCTTGTGTGGCACGGTTTGTTTAAGACATCAT
AACATCAGCTTAAAACTGTGATTTTTCTAACATAAGAACGTCACCGTTTTACTTGGCTTTCTAAGTGCGG
TTGAAATCACAAACACCAAATCTCATGTTAGCCAAGTTTAACCTCTTATACAAAAACACAATTTTCTGTA
TATTTCTGAAAGAGCAAAACCTCATTATTTAGGACACTATTCTGAGTTTATTAAAATTTGCTTTTCCTTT
CTATATAAAAGGGAGAGTGCCTTTATTCCACTATGGAATACAGTTTAAATGGA
